>Addgene plasmid #119883 | pDD56 | addgene full sequence | sequence record 233112 | Addgene NGS Result
GGTAATACGGTTATCCACAGAATCAGGGGATAACGCAGGAAAGAACATGTGAGCAAAAGGCCAGCAAAAG
GCCAGGAACCGTAAAAAGGCCGCGTTGCTGGCGTTTTTCCATAGGCTCCGCCCCCCTGACGAGCATCACA
AAAATCGACGCTCAAGTCAGAGGTGGCGAAACCCGACAGGACTATAAAGATACCAGGCGTTTCCCCCTGG
AAGCTCCCTCGTGCGCTCTCCTGTTCCGACCCTGCCGCTTACCGGATACCTGTCCGCCTTTCTCCCTTCG
GGAAGCGTGGCGCTTTCTCATAGCTCACGCTGTAGGTATCTCAGTTCGGTGTAGGTCGTTCGCTCCAAGC
TGGGCTGTGTGCACGAACCCCCCGTTCAGCCCGACCGCTGCGCCTTATCCGGTAACTATCGTCTTGAGTC
CAACCCGGTAAGACACGACTTATCGCCACTGGCAGCAGCCACTGGTAACAGGATTAGCAGAGCGAGGTAT
GTAGGCGGTGCTACAGAGTTCTTGAAGTGGTGGCCTAACTACGGCTACACTAGAAGAACAGTATTTGGTA
TCTGCGCTCTGCTGAAGCCAGTTACCTTCGGAAAAAGAGTTGGTAGCTCTTGATCCGGCAAACAAACCAC
CGCTGGTAGCGGTGGTTTTTTTGTTTGCAAGCAGCAGATTACGCGCAGAAAAAAAGGATCTCAAGAAGAT
CCTTTGATCTTTTCTACGGGGTCTGACGCTCAGTGGAACGAAAACTCACGTTAAGGGATTTTGGTCATGA
GATTATCAAAAAGGATCTTCACCTAGATCCTTTTGGGGTGGGCGAAGAACTCCAGCATGAGATCCCCGCG
CTGGAGGATCATCCAGCCGGCGTCCCGGAAAACGATTCCGAAGCCCAACCTTTCATAGAAGGCGGCGGTG
GAATCGAAATCTCGTGATGGCAGGTTGGGCGTCGCTTGGTCGGTCATTTCGAACCCCAGAGTCCCGCTCA
GAAGAACTCGTCAAGAAGGCGATAGAAGGCGATGCGCTGCGAATCGGGAGCGGCGATACCGTAAAGCACG
AGGAAGCGGTCAGCCCATTCGCCGCCAAGCTCTTCAGCAATATCACGGGTAGCCAACGCTATGTCCTGAT
AGCGGTCCGCCACACCCAGCCGGCCACAGTCGATGAATCCAGAAAAGCGGCCATTTTCCACCATGATATT
CGGCAAGCAGGCATCGCCATGGGTCACGACGAGATCCTCGCCGTCGGGCATCCGCGCCTTGAGCCTGGCG
AACAGTTCGGCTGGCGCGAGCCCCTGATGCTCTTCGTCCAGATCATCCTGATCGACAAGACCGGCTTCCA
TCCGAGTACGTGCTCGCTCGATGCGATGTTTCGCTTGGTGGTCGAATGGGCAGGTAGCCGGATCAAGCGT
ATGCAGCCGCCGCATTGCATCAGCCATGATGGATACTTTCTCGGCAGGAGCAAGGTGAGATGACAGGAGA
TCCTGCCCCGGCACTTCGCCCAATAGCAGCCAGTCCCTTCCCGCTTCAGTGACAACGTCGAGCACAGCTG
CGCAAGGAACGCCCGTCGTGGCCAGCCACGATAGCCGCGCTGCCTCGTCTTGGAGTTCATTCAGGGCACC
GGACAGGTCGGTCTTGACAAAAAGAACCGGGCGCCCCTGCGCTGACAGCCGGAACACGGCGGCATCAGAG
CAGCCGATTGTCTGTTGTGCCCAGTCATAGCCGAATAGCCTCTCCACCCAAGCGGCCGGAGAACCTGCGT
GCAATCCATCTTGTTCAATCATGCGAAACGATCCTCATCCTGTCTCTTGATCAGATCTTGATCCCCTGCG
CCATCAGATCCTTGGCGGCAAGAAAGCCATCCAGTTTACTTTGCAGGGCTTCCCAACCTTACCAGAGGGC
GCCCCAGCTGGCAATTCCGGTTCGCTTGCTGTCCATAAAACCGCCCAGTCTAGCTATCGCCATGTAAGCC
CACTGCAAGCTACCTGCTTTCTCTTTGCGCTTGCGTTTTCCCTTGTCCAGATAGCCCAGTAGCTGACATT
CATCCGGGGTCAGCACCGTTTCTGCGGACTGGCTTTCTACGTGTTCCGCTTCCTTTAGCAGCCCTTGCGC
CCTGAGTGCTTGCGGCAGCGTGAAGCTAGCGTCTACCAGGACTTTTACCTGTCCGACCCGTTGCAACGGA
ACCCCCCACGGAACCCCCGCGACACCCGCTCCCCAATTGCGTTAGAACAGCGGTGGATTGTCGGCTTCGT
TGTGGGCCTTTTGAGCCGCTTCCTGTTCTGCCGCACGCTCTTTCCTCGCCCGATAGCCGAGTCGCTTAAC
GGTGTCCAGATGCAGCCCGAAATGTTTGGCCGTTTGCGGCCAAGAGTGGCCCTCGTCGTCGTGATAGGCG
CGGATGCGTTCGCGGCGTGCAGCCTGCTCGGCGAGCCACTCGCTGCGTTCCTGCGCCACGAGCCGGACGA
CGTGGCGTTCGGATAGTCCGGTGATTCGAGCGCCTTCGGCGGCGGTCACGCGCCGCTTTTTGCGGACAGT
CGGCTGCCGGTTGTAGCCGTCGCTGTAGCCGTCGCTCATAGCAATGCCTCCATGGCTGACGCGGACTTTG
CGCGCCGCGCAACTGTGCTCGCCGCCGTGCGCGCTGCTGCGCCCTTCCGCGAGATGGCCGACTGGCGCGC
ACTGAGTGTGGCCTCGTAGACCACGATCCCGTCCGCCCAAATGCGCGACTTGGTTGTGATCCAACGCCAA
ATGCTGTTGGCGATGGCGCGGACCTCGCTGTCCGGTAGCGGTCCGGGACACACGTCGTTGCACGGGAACT
CGGCGTTTCGCGCGTGGCACTCGGCATAGATCGCGCGGCCGAGTCCGTCCACGTTCCGGGTCGGCAGGTA
GATCCGCATGAGGGCGGGACGATAGGCCCACAACCTGACGGAATCGAACAGTGCGCAATTCCGCCCTAGC
GGCGTCGGAGCCGCTTTGTACGTGGTCTGCTGACGCCAGCGCGGCGGTGGCATGTTCGCGCCGAGCTCGG
CCTCGATGTGGCTGAGTGTGTAGAGATCTGAGTGGAGCCATTCCGTTTCCCAGGCGATGTGGCCGGGGTT
TTTGGTCATGAGGCCTGAGTAACTGCGGTCGCCGTCCACGGCGCGCCGAAGGCCTTCGGCGCACGCCGCC
ATGTATGCGAGCGGCTTACGCCGCGCGTATTCGGTGCGTGGAACAGGGGCGTTGAGTGCCCACACTGCGT
GTGCGTGGCCGTTGGCGCGATTGCCCACGATCGCGTTGGGCAGCGGATGGGACCCCCGGGCGCTGAGCGC
TCGGAGCGCTGCGTCTGGATGGTCTACGTCCACGACCAGCAGGTTTGCCAGCGCTGTTGGGTTCGCCTCG
ATGTACCGGCGGCCTAGGGCCGACGCGCGGCTTTGGCGGTAGATCCCCTCGAGCAGATCGTCGCTTGCCA
GCGGCCAGTACGGCAGCCAGAGCTGCTCAAATTCGTCGGCGACGTGGCTCACGCTTGGTAGTAGACCACG
ATTAATCACCGGTGTATGGTCCGACACGAGCTCCAAGTCAGATATTTCGCTGAGGGGCCACCCCACAACT
GCACACTCCCCCGCTCTCCCGTCGAGCCCTGGTGGTGGAACACCAGCGACAGCCGAGCACCCCCAACCAC
CTGTACCAACCACTAGTTGATTCGTTACCAATTATGACAACTTGACGGCTACATCATTCACTTTTTCTTC
ACAACCGGCACGGAACTCGCTCGGGCTGGCCCCGGTGCATTTTTTAAATACCCGCGAGAAATAGAGTTGA
TCGTCAAAACCAACATTGCGACCGACGGTGGCGATAGGCATCCGGGTGGTGCTCAAAAGCAGCTTCGCCT
GGCTGATACGTTGGTCCTCGCGCCAGCTTAAGACGCTAATCCCTAACTGCTGGCGGAAAAGATGTGACAG
ACGCGACGGCGACAAGCAAACATGCTGTGCGACGCTGGCGATATCAAAATTGCTGTCTGCCAGGTGATCG
CTGATGTACTGACAAGCCTCGCGTACCCGATTATCCATCGGTGGATGGAGCGACTCGTTAATCGCTTCCA
TGCGCCGCAGTAACAATTGCTCAAGCAGATTTATCGCCAGCAGCTCCGAATAGCGCCCTTCCCCTTGCCC
GGCGTTAATGATTTGCCCAAACAGGTCGCTGAAATGCGGCTGGTGCGCTTCATCCGGGCGAAAGAACCCC
GTATTGGCAAATATTGACGGCCAGTTAAGCCATTCATGCCAGTAGGCGCGCGGACGAAAGTAAACCCACT
GGTGATACCATTCGCGAGCCTCCGGATGACGACCGTAGTGATGAATCTCTCCTGGCGGGAACAGTAAAAT
ATCACCCGGTCGGCAAACAAATTCTCGTCCCTGATTTTTCACCACCCCCTGACCGCGAATGGTGAGATTG
AGAATATAACCTTTCATTCCCAGCGGTCGGTCGATAAAAAAATCGAGATAACCGTTGGCCTCAATCGGCG
TTAAACCCGCCACCAGATGGGCATTAAACGAGTATCCCGGCAGCAGGGGATCATTTTGCGCTTCAGCCAT
ACTTTTCATACTCCCGCCATTCAGAGAAGAAACCAATTGTCCATATTGCATCAGACATTGCCGTCACTGC
GTCTTTTACTGGCTCTTCTCGCTAACCAAACCGGTAACCCCGCTTATTAAAAGCATTCTGTAACAAAGCG
GGACCAAAGCCATGACAAAAACGCGTAACAAAAGTGTCTATAATCACGGCAGAAAAGTCCACATTGATTA
TTTGCACGGCGTCACACTTTGCTATGCCATAGCATTTTTATCCATAAGATTAGCGGATCCTACCTGACGC
TTTTTATCGCAACTCTCTACTGTTTCTCCATACAGCGGATAAAGTAGCAAAGAGAAGGAGGTTAGGAATG
GTGAGCAAGGGCGAGGAGCTGTTCACCGGGGTGGTGCCCATCCTGGTCGAGCTGGACGGCGACGTAAACG
GCCACAAGTTCAGCGTGTCCGGCGAGGGCGAGGGCGATGCCACCTACGGCAAGCTGACCCTGAAGTTCAT
CTGCACCACCGGCAAGCTGCCCGTGCCCTGGCCCACCCTCGTGACCACCTTCGGCTACGGCCTGCAATGC
TTCGCCCGCTACCCCGACCACATGAAGCTGCACGACTTCTTCAAGTCCGCCATGCCCGAAGGCTACGTCC
AGGAGCGCACCATCTTCTTCAAGGACGACGGCAACTACAAGACCCGCGCCGAGGTGAAGTTCGAGGGCGA
CACCCTGGTGAACCGCATCGAGCTGAAGGGCATCGACTTCAAGGAGGACGGCAACATCCTGGGGCACAAG
CTGGAGTACAACTACAACAGCCACAACGTCTATATCATGGCCGACAAGCAGAAGAACGGCATCAAGGTGA
ACTTCAAGATCCGCCACAACATCGAGGACGGCAGCGTGCAGCTCGCCGACCACTACCAGCAGAACACCCC
CATCGGCGACGGCCCCGTGCTGCTGCCCGACAACCACTACCTGAGCTACCAGTCCGCCCTGAGCAAAGAC
CCCAACGAGAAGCGCGATCACATGGTCCTGCTGGAGTTCGTGACCGCCGCCGGGATCACTCTCGGCATGG
ACGAGCTGTACAAGGCTGCGAATCAAAAATAATACTAGAGCCAGGCATCAAATAAAACGAAAGGCTCAGT
CGAAAGACTGGGCCTTTCGTTTTATCTGTTGTTTGTCGGTGAACGCTCTCTACTAGAGCCAGGCATCAAA
TAAAACGAAAGGCTCAGTCGAAAGACTGGGCCTTTCGTTTTATCTGTTGTTTGTCGGTGAACGCTCTCTA
CTAGTAGCGGCCGCTGCAGTCCGGCAAAAAAGGGCAAGGTGTCACCACCCTGCCCTTTTTCTTTAAAACC
GAAAAGATTACTTCGCGTTATGCAGGCTTCCTCGCTCACTGACTCGCTGCGCTCGGTCGTTCGGCTGCGG
CGAGCGGTATCAGCTCACTCAAAGGCGGTAATACGGTTATCCACAGAATCAGG
Features (pLannotate 1.2.2; 12 found; start..end, strand, type, name):
    106..694     -  rep_origin     ori: high-copy-number ColE1/pMB1/pBR322/pUC origin of replication
    805..957     -  CDS            ble (fragment): BLE_KLEPN - Experimental evidence at protein level: Swiss-Prot protein existence level 1. Binding protein with a strong affinity to the bleomycin family of antibiotics. Binds to CL990; an antimitotic-antibiotic compound. From Klebsiella pneumoniae.
    981..1772    -  CDS            neo: KKA2_KLEPN - Also known as kan, nptII. Experimental evidence at protein level: Swiss-Prot protein existence level 1. Resistance to kanamycin, neomycin, paromomycin, ribostamycin, butirosin and gentamicin B. From Klebsiella pneumoniae.
   1804..2127    -  CDS            tnpA (fragment): TN5P_ECOLX - Also known as tnp. Experimental evidence at protein level: Swiss-Prot protein existence level 1. Mediates transposition of transposon Tn5 by a 'cut and paste' mechanism. First, the monomeric transposase binds the 19 bp inverted DNA repeats flanking the transposon. Then, dimerization of the DNA- bound transposase creates a synaptic DNA complex. After nicking of the first DNA strand, excision of the transposon proceeds through a series of intermediates. The transposase then mediates the insertion of the transposon at a new site by strand transfer. The activity of the wild- type tran
   3675..4550    -  CDS            araC: ARAC_ECOLI - Experimental evidence at protein level: Swiss-Prot protein existence level 1. Transcription factor that regulates the expression of several genes involved in the transport and metabolism of L-arabinose (PubMed:4362626, PubMed:328165, PubMed:6251457, PubMed:2962192, PubMed:6319708, PubMed:2231717, PubMed:1447222). Functions both as a positive and a negative regulator (PubMed:328165, PubMed:6251457). In the presence of arabinose, activates the expression of the araBAD, araE, araFGH and araJ promoters (PubMed:4362626, PubMed:328165, PubMed:6251457, PubMed:2962192, PubMed:6319708, Pub
   4577..4861    +  promoter       araBAD promoter: araBAD; promoter of the L-arabinose operon of E. coli; the araC regulatory gene is transcribed in the opposite direction (Guzman et al., 1995)
   4898..5614    +  CDS            EYFP: EYFP is a basic (constitutively fluorescent) green/yellow fluorescent protein published in 1996, derived from Aequorea victoria. It is reported to be a very rapidly-maturing weak dimer with high acid sensitivity.
   5649..5720    +  terminator     rrnB T1 terminator: transcription terminator T1 from the E. coli rrnB gene
   5737..5808    +  terminator     rrnB T1 terminator: transcription terminator T1 from the E. coli rrnB gene
   5809..5829    +  misc_feature   BioBrick suffix: universal suffix for all parts
   5830..5887    +  terminator     his operon terminator: This putative transcriptin terminator from the E. coli his operon has a 2-bp deletion introduced during synthesis. Its efficiency has not been determined.
   5906..2       -  rep_origin     RSF ori (fragment) (across the origin): Plasmids containing the RSF 1030 origin of replication can be propagated in E. coli cells that contain additional plasmids with compatible origins.
