[The description below was written by a language model from this plasmid's Addgene catalogue record and pLannotate feature annotations shown in this document.]
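Description:
pDD56 is a 6.0 kb bacterial expression shuttle plasmid built on a pAL5000/pMB1 backbone and carrying an arabinose-inducible EYFP reporter. The pMB1-type (ColE1/pUC family) origin supports replication in E. coli, while the pAL5000 replicon, which derives from a mycobacterial plasmid, is intended to allow maintenance in actinomycete hosts. The associated publication describes a gene expression toolkit for Rhodococcus opacus PD630, which points to that organism as the intended host. The automated feature table does not annotate the pAL5000 replication region. It presumably lies in the unannotated stretch of about 1.5 kb between the resistance cassette and araC, but the record does not confirm this. Selection is by kanamycin through the Tn5-derived neo (nptII) gene. The flanking fragments of the bleomycin-resistance gene and Tn5 transposase appear to be non-functional remnants carried along with that cassette. A short hit to the RSF origin spanning the numbering origin is also only a fragment.

The payload is the classic E. coli arabinose switch. araC is encoded on the reverse strand and transcribed divergently from the araBAD promoter, which drives the EYFP coding sequence. AraC represses this promoter in the absence of L-arabinose and activates it when the sugar is present, so yellow fluorescence reports induction level. Transcription downstream of EYFP is stopped by two copies of the rrnB T1 terminator, followed by a BioBrick suffix scar and a his operon terminator, which insulate the reporter from the rest of the plasmid. The construct is suited to characterising the dose response and dynamic range of arabinose induction in the non-model host, and it could serve as a template for inducible expression of other genes.
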