Addgene plasmid #119883: pDD56
Purpose: Arabinose inducible EYFP on pAL5000/pMB1 backbone with kanamycin resistance.
Depositing lab: Tae Seok Moon. Depositing organization: Washington University in Saint Louis. Publication: Molecular Toolkit for Gene Expression Control and Genome Modification in Rhodococcus opacus PD630. DeLorenzo DM, Rottinghaus AG, Henson WR, Moon TS. ACS Synth Biol. 2018 Feb 16;7(2):727-738. doi: 10.1021/acssynbio.7b00416. Epub 2018 Feb 5. PubMed 29366319.
Backbone
  Vector backbone: pAL5000/pMB1 shuttle vector
  Vector type: Bacterial Expression
Growth in bacteria
  Bacterial resistance: Kanamycin, 50 μg/mL
  Growth temperature: 37°C
  Growth strain: DH5alpha
  Copy number: Unknown
Gene/Insert
  Gene/Insert name: pBAD_EYFP
Terms and licenses: Academic/Nonprofit Terms; Industry Terms: Not Available to Industry
How to cite: pDD56 was a gift from Tae Seok Moon (Addgene plasmid # 119883 ; http://n2t.net/addgene:119883 ; RRID:Addgene_119883)
