>Addgene plasmid #119883 | pDD56 | depositor partial sequence | sequence record 227266 | pBAD + AraC
TTATGACAACTTGACGGCTACATCATTCACTTTTTCTTCACAACCGGCACGGAACTCGCTCGGGCTGGCC
CCGGTGCATTTTTTAAATACCCGCGAGAAATAGAGTTGATCGTCAAAACCAACATTGCGACCGACGGTGG
CGATAGGCATCCGGGTGGTGCTCAAAAGCAGCTTCGCCTGGCTGATACGTTGGTCCTCGCGCCAGCTTAA
GACGCTAATCCCTAACTGCTGGCGGAAAAGATGTGACAGACGCGACGGCGACAAGCAAACATGCTGTGCG
ACGCTGGCGATATCAAAATTGCTGTCTGCCAGGTGATCGCTGATGTACTGACAAGCCTCGCGTACCCGAT
TATCCATCGGTGGATGGAGCGACTCGTTAATCGCTTCCATGCGCCGCAGTAACAATTGCTCAAGCAGATT
TATCGCCAGCAGCTCCGAATAGCGCCCTTCCCCTTGCCCGGCGTTAATGATTTGCCCAAACAGGTCGCTG
AAATGCGGCTGGTGCGCTTCATCCGGGCGAAAGAACCCCGTATTGGCAAATATTGACGGCCAGTTAAGCC
ATTCATGCCAGTAGGCGCGCGGACGAAAGTAAACCCACTGGTGATACCATTCGCGAGCCTCCGGATGACG
ACCGTAGTGATGAATCTCTCCTGGCGGGAACAGCAAAATATCACCCGGTCGGCAAACAAATTCTCGTCCC
TGATTTTTCACCACCCCCTGACCGCGAATGGTGAGATTGAGAATATAACCTTTCATTCCCAGCGGTCGGT
CGATAAAAAAATCGAGATAACCGTTGGCCTCAATCGGCGTTAAACCCGCCACCAGATGGGCATTAAACGA
GTATCCCGGCAGCAGGGGATCATTTTGCGCTTCAGCCATACTTTTCATACTCCCGCCATTCAGAGAAGAA
ACCAATTGTCCATATTGCATCAGACATTGCCGTCACTGCGTCTTTTACTGGCTCTTCTCGCTAACCAAAC
CGGTAACCCCGCTTATTAAAAGCATTCTGTAACAAAGCGGGACCAAAGCCATGACAAAAACGCGTAACAA
AAGTGTCTATAATCACGGCAGAAAAGTCCACATTGATTATTTGCACGGCGTCACACTTTGCTATGCCATA
GCATTTTTATCCATAAGATTAGCGGATCCTACCTGACGCTTTTTATCGCAACTCTCTACTGTTTCTCCAT
